Addgene plasmid #197016: His SUMO TEV W22R SPOP 1-374
Purpose: E. coli expression vector
Depositing lab: Tanja Mittag. Depositing organization: St. Jude Children's Research Hospital. Publication: Higher-order SPOP assembly reveals a basis for cancer mutant dysregulation. Cuneo MJ, O'Flynn BG, Lo YH, Sabri N, Mittag T. Mol Cell. 2023 Mar 2;83(5):731-745.e4. doi: 10.1016/j.molcel.2022.12.033. Epub 2023 Jan 23. PubMed 36693379.
Backbone
  Vector backbone: pEXP
  Vector type: Bacterial Expression
Growth in bacteria
  Bacterial resistance: Ampicillin, 100 μg/mL
  Growth temperature: 37°C
  Growth strain: DH5alpha
  Copy number: Low Copy
Gene/Insert
  Gene/Insert name: SPOP
  Species: M. musculus (mouse)
  Mutation: W22R
  Entrez Gene: Spop (a.k.a. Pcif1, TEF2)
  Tag / fusion protein: 6His-SUMO-TEV (N terminal on insert)
  Cloning method: Gateway Cloning
Terms and licenses: Academic/Nonprofit Terms; Industry Terms: Not Available to Industry
How to cite: His SUMO TEV W22R SPOP 1-374 was a gift from Tanja Mittag (Addgene plasmid # 197016 ; http://n2t.net/addgene:197016 ; RRID:Addgene_197016)
