[The description below was written by a language model from this plasmid's Addgene catalogue record and pLannotate feature annotations shown in this document.]
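Description:
His SUMO TEV W22R SPOP 1-374 is a bacterial expression plasmid of about 7.2 kb, built on a pEXP backbone by Gateway cloning and intended for recombinant protein production in E. coli. It is selected with ampicillin through a β-lactamase (AmpR) cassette and replicates from a ColE1/pBR322-type origin. The bom region and rop gene are also present, which fits the catalogue's low-copy designation. Several tetracycline-resistance fragments and a tet promoter are annotated around the expression cassette. These appear to be non-functional remnants of a pBR322-derived framework rather than a usable marker.

The expression cassette is a pET-style arrangement. A T7 promoter with an adjacent lac operator and the T7 gene 10 ribosome binding site drives the open reading frame, and a T7 terminator closes it. A plasmid-borne lacI gene supplies repressor, so transcription is held off until IPTG induction in a host that provides T7 RNA polymerase. The encoded fusion begins with a 6xHis tag, followed by a thrombin site, a yeast SMT3-derived SUMO domain, the attB1 scar, a TEV protease site and then SPOP residues 1-374, ending before attB2. The His tag allows metal-affinity purification, SUMO typically aids solubility, and TEV cleavage releases SPOP from the tags.

SPOP is the substrate adaptor of a cullin-3 RING ubiquitin ligase. The catalogue lists the insert as mouse, whereas the automated annotation matched it to the human protein. This version carries the W22R substitution, and the associated study concerns higher-order SPOP assembly and its dysregulation by cancer mutants, so the plasmid presumably provides purified mutant protein for such work.
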