Features (pLannotate 1.2.2; 25 found; start..end, strand, type, name):
     63..443     +  CDS            YPB1_ECOLX: Protein predicted: Swiss-Prot protein existence level 4. From Escherichia coli.
    685..1309    -  CDS            TcR (fragment): tetracycline efflux protein; tet; confers resistance to tetracycline
   1324..1345    -  protein_bind   CAP binding site: CAP binding activates transcription in the presence of cAMP. E. coli catabolite activator protein
   1358..2439    -  CDS            lacI: lac repressor; lacI; The lac repressor binds to the lac operator to inhibit transcription in E. coli. This inhibition can be relieved by adding lactose or isopropyl-β-D-thiogalactopyranoside (IPTG).
   2440..2517    -  promoter       lacI promoter: lacI
   2525..2804    -  CDS            TcR (fragment): tetracycline efflux protein; tet; confers resistance to tetracycline
   2826..2844    +  promoter       T7 promoter: promoter for bacteriophage T7 RNA polymerase
   2845..2869    +  protein_bind   lac operator: The lac repressor binds to the lac operator to inhibit transcription in E. coli. This inhibition can be relieved by adding lactose or isopropyl-β-D-thiogalactopyranoside (IPTG). lac repressor encoded by lacI
   2884..2906    +  RBS            RBS: efficient ribosome binding site from bacteriophage T7 gene 10 (Olins and Rangwala, 1989)
   2926..2942    +  CDS            capTEV™ (fragment): composite tag for in vivo biotinylation, TEV protease cleavage, and 6xHis tagging
   2953..2970    +  CDS            thrombin site: thrombin recognition and cleavage site
   2977..3270    +  CDS            SUMO: cleavable ubiquitin-like protein tag; S. cerevisiae SMT3 (truncated)
   3277..3301    +  protein_bind   attB1: mutant version of attB; recombination site for the Gateway® BP reaction BP Clonase™
   3304..3324    +  CDS            TEV site: tobacco etch virus (TEV) protease recognition and cleavage site
   3328..4449    +  CDS            SPOP: SPOP_HUMAN - Experimental evidence at protein level: Swiss-Prot protein existence level 1. Component of a cullin-RING-based BCR (BTB-CUL3-RBX1) E3 ubiquitin-protein ligase complex that mediates the ubiquitination of target proteins, leading most often to their proteasomal degradation. In complex with CUL3, involved in ubiquitination and proteasomal degradation of BRMS1, DAXX, PDX1/IPF1, GLI2 and GLI3. In complex with CUL3, involved in ubiquitination of MACROH2A1 and BMI1; this does not lead to their proteasomal degradation. Inhibits transcriptional activation of PDX1/IPF1 targets, such as insu
   4454..4478    -  protein_bind   attB2: mutant version of attB; recombination site for the Gateway® BP reaction BP Clonase™
   4512..4561    +  CDS            SET1 (fragment): solubility-enhancement tag derived from T7 phage gene 10B
   4569..4616    +  terminator     T7 terminator: transcription terminator for bacteriophage T7 RNA polymerase
   4639..4743    -  CDS            TcR (fragment): tetracycline efflux protein; tet; confers resistance to tetracycline
   4791..4819    -  promoter       tet promoter: E. coli promoter for tetracycline efflux protein gene
   4932..5036    +  promoter       AmpR promoter: bla
   5037..5897    +  CDS            AmpR: β-lactamase; bla; confers resistance to ampicillin, carbenicillin, and related antibiotics
   6068..6656    +  rep_origin     ori: high-copy-number ColE1/pMB1/pBR322/pUC origin of replication
   6842..6981    -  misc_feature   bom: basis of mobility region from pBR322
   7083..46      -  CDS            rop (across the origin): Rop protein, which maintains plasmids at low copy number; rop
>Addgene plasmid #197016 | His SUMO TEV W22R SPOP 1-374 | addgene full sequence | sequence record 389536 | Addgene NGS Result
TGATAAAGCGGGCCATGTTAAGGGCGGTTTTTTCCTGTTTGGTCACTGATGCCTCCGTGTAAGGGGGATT
TCTGTTCATGGGGGTAATGATACCGATGAAACGAGAGAGGATGCTCACGATACGGGTTACTGATGATGAA
CATGCCCGGTTACTGGAACGTTGTGAGGGTAAACAACTGGCGGTATGGATGCGGCGGGACCAGAGAAAAA
TCACTCAGGGTCAATGCCAGCGCTTCGTTAATACAGATGTAGGTGTTCCACAGGGTAGCCAGCAGCATCC
TGCGATGCAGATCCGGAACATAATGGTGCAGGGCGCTGACTTCCGCGTTTCCAGACTTTACGAAACACGG
AAACCGAAGACCATTCATGTTGTTGCTCAGGTCGCAGACGTTTTGCAGCAGCAGTCGCTTCACGTTCGCT
CGCGTATCGGTGATTCATTCTGCTAACCAGTAAGGCAACCCCGCCAGCCTAGCCGGGTCCTCAACGACAG
GAGCACGATCATGCGCACCCGTGGCCAGGACCCAACGCTGCCCGAGATGCGCCGCGTGCGGCTGCTGGAG
ATGGCGGACGCGATGGATATGTTCTGCCAAGGGTTGGTTTGCGCATTCACAGTTCTCCGCAAGAATTGAT
TGGCTCCAATTCTTGGAGTGGTGAATCCGTTAGCGAGGTGCCGCCGGCTTCCATTCAGGTCGAGGTGGCC
CGGCTCCATGCACCGCGACGCAACGCGGGGAGGCAGACAAGGTATAGGGCGGCGCCTACAATCCATGCCA
ACCCGTTCCATGTGCTCGCCGAGGCGGCATAAATCGCCGTGACGATCAGCGGTCCAATGATCGAAGTTAG
GCTGGTAAGAGCCGCGAGCGATCCTTGAAGCTGTCCCTGATGGTCGTCATCTACCTGCCTGGACAGCATG
GCCTGCAACGCGGGCATCCCGATGCCGCCGGAAGCGAGAAGAATCATAATGGGGAAGGCCATCCAGCCTC
GCGTCGCGAACGCCAGCAAGACGTAGCCCAGCGCGTCGGCCGCCATGCCGGCGATAATGGCCTGCTTCTC
GCCGAAACGTTTGGTGGCGGGACCAGTGACGAAGGCTTGAGCGAGGGCGTGCAAGATTCCGAATACCGCA
AGCGACAGGCCGATCATCGTCGCGCTCCAGCGAAAGCGGTCCTCGCCGAAAATGACCCAGAGCGCTGCCG
GCACCTGTCCTACGAGTTGCATGATAAAGAAGACAGTCATAAGTGCGGCGACGATAGTCATGCCCCGCGC
CCACCGGAAGGAGCTGACTGGGTTGAAGGCTCTCAAGGGCATCGGTCGAGATCCCGGTGCCTAATGAGTG
AGCTAACTTACATTAATTGCGTTGCGCTCACTGCCCGCTTTCCAGTCGGGAAACTGTCGTGCCAGCTGCA
TTAATGAATCGGCCAACGCGCGGGGAGAGGCGGTTTGCGTATTGGGCGCCAGGGTGGTTTTTCTTTTCAC
CAGTGAGACGGGCAACAGCTGATTGCCCTTCACCGCCTGGCCCTGAGAGAGTTGCAGCAAGCGGTCCACG
CTGGTTTGCCCCAGCAGGCGAAAATCCTGTTTGATGGTGGTTAACGGCGGGATATAACATGAGCTGTCTT
CGGTATCGTCGTATCCCACTACCGAGATATCCGCACCAACGCGCAGCCCGGACTCGGTAATGGCGCGCAT
TGCGCCCAGCGCCATCTGATCGTTGGCAACCAGCATCGCAGTGGGAACGATGCCCTCATTCAGCATTTGC
ATGGTTTGTTGAAAACCGGACATGGCACTCCAGTCGCCTTCCCGTTCCGCTATCGGCTGAATTTGATTGC
GAGTGAGATATTTATGCCAGCCAGCCAGACGCAGACGCGCCGAGACAGAACTTAATGGGCCCGCTAACAG
CGCGATTTGCTGGTGACCCAATGCGACCAGATGCTCCACGCCCAGTCGCGTACCGTCTTCATGGGAGAAA
ATAATACTGTTGATGGGTGTCTGGTCAGAGACATCAAGAAATAACGCCGGAACATTAGTGCAGGCAGCTT
CCACAGCAATGGCATCCTGGTCATCCAGCGGATAGTTAATGATCAGCCCACTGACGCGTTGCGCGAGAAG
ATTGTGCACCGCCGCTTTACAGGCTTCGACGCCGCTTCGTTCTACCATCGACACCACCACGCTGGCACCC
AGTTGATCGGCGCGAGATTTAATCGCCGCGACAATTTGCGACAGCGCGTGCAGGGCCAGACTGGAGGTGG
CAACGCCAATCAGCAACGACTGTTTGCCCGCCAGTTGTTGTGCCACGCGGTTGGGAATGTAATTCAGCTC
CGCCATCGCCGCTTCCACTTTTTCCCGCGTTTTCGCAGAAACGTGGCTGGCCTGGTTCACCACGCGGGAA
ACGGTCTGATAAGAGACACCGGCATACTCTGCGACATCGTATAACGTTACTGGTTTCACATTCACCACCC
TGAATTGACTCTCTTCCGGGCGCTATCATGCCATACCGCGAAAGGTTTTGCGCCATTCGATGGTGTCCGG
GATCTCGACGCTCTCCCTTATGCGACTCCTGCATTAGGAAGCAGCCCAGTAGTAGGTTGAGGCCGTTGAG
CACCGCCGCCGCAAGGAATGGTGCATGCAAGGAGATGGCGCCCAACAGTCCCCCGGCCACGGGGCCTGCC
ACCATACCCACGCCGAAACAAGCGCTCATGAGCCCGAAGTGGCGAGCCCGATCTTCCCCATCGGTGATGT
CGGCGATATAGGCGCCAGCAACCGCACCTGTGGCGCCGGTGATGCCGGCCACGATGCGTCCGGCGTAGAG
GATCGAGATCTCGATCCCGCGAAATTAATACGACTCACTATAGGGGAATTGTGAGCGGATAACAATTCCC
CTCTAGAAATAATTTTGTTTAACTTTAAGAAGGAGATATACATATGGGCAGCAGCCATCATCATCATCAT
CACGGCAGCGGCCTGGTGCCGCGCGGCAGCGCTAGCATGTCGGACTCAGAAGTCAATCAAGAAGCTAAGC
CAGAGGTCAAGCCAGAAGTCAAGCCTGAGACTCACATCAATTTAAAGGTGTCCGATGGATCTTCAGAGAT
CTTCTTCAAGATCAAAAAGACCACTCCTTTAAGAAGGCTGATGGAAGCGTTCGCTAAAAGACAGGGTAAG
GAAATGGACTCCTTAAGATTCTTGTACGACGGTATTAGAATTCAAGCTGATCAGACCCCTGAAGATTTGG
ACATGGAGGATAACGATATTATTGAGGCTCACAGAGAACAGATTGGTGGTAGTATCACAAGTTTGTACAA
AAAAGCAGGCTTCGAAAACCTGTATTTTCAGGGCAGCATGTCAAGGGTTCCAAGTCCTCCACCTCCGGCA
GAAATGTCGAGTGGTCCCGTTGCCGAGAGCCGGTGCTATACACAGATCAAGGTAGTGAAGTTCTCCTACA
TGTGGACCATCAATAACTTTAGTTTTTGCCGGGAGGAAATGGGTGAAGTCATAAAAAGTTCAACTTTTTC
ATCAGGAGCCAATGATAAACTGAAATGGTGTTTGCGAGTAAACCCGAAAGGGCTAGATGAAGAAAGCAAA
GATTACCTGTCGCTTTACCTGTTGTTGGTCAGCTGTCCAAAGAGTGAAGTTCGGGCAAAGTTCAAGTTCT
CCATCCTGAATGCCAAGGGAGAAGAAACCAAAGCTATGGAGAGTCAGCGAGCTTATAGGTTCGTGCAAGG
CAAAGACTGGGGATTCAAAAAATTCATCCGCAGAGATTTTCTCTTGGACGAGGCCAATGGGCTTCTCCCT
GATGACAAGCTCACCCTCTTCTGTGAGGTGAGTGTAGTACAAGACTCTGTCAATATTTCTGGGCAGAATA
CTATGAACATGGTAAAGGTTCCTGAATGCCGGTTGGCAGATGAGTTAGGAGGGCTGTGGGAGAACTCTCG
ATTCACCGACTGCTGCTTGTGTGTGGCTGGTCAAGAATTCCAGGCTCACAAGGCTATCTTAGCAGCTCGG
TCTCCAGTCTTCAGTGCCATGTTTGAACATGAAATGGAGGAGAGCAAAAAGAATCGGGTTGAGATTAACG
ACGTGGAGCCTGAGGTGTTTAAGGAGATGATGTGCTTCATCTACACGGGGAAGGCGCCGAACCTCGACAA
GATGGCTGACGACTTGCTGGCAGCTGCCGATAAGTACGCCCTGGAGCGTCTGAAGGTCATGTGTGAGGAC
GCCCTCTGCAGTAACCTCTCTGTGGAGAACGCTGCAGAGATTCTCATCCTGGCTGACCTCCACAGCGCAG
ATCAGCTGAAGACGCAGGCAGTTGATTTCATCAACTATCATGCTTCGGATGTCTTGGAGACCTCTGGGTG
GAAGTCAATGGTGGTGTCACATCCCCACTTAGTGGCAGAAGCATACCGTTCTCTGGCTTCAGCACAGTGC
CCTTTCCTGGGGCCCCCACGCAAACGCCTGAAGCAATCCTAGGACCCAGCTTTCTTGTACAAAGTGGTGA
TACTGGATCCATGGGTACCCTCGAGGATCCGGCTGCTAACAAAGCCCGAAAGGAAGCTGAGTTGGCTGCT
GCCACCGCTGAGCAATAACTAGCATAACCCCTTGGGGCCTCTAAACGGGTCTTGAGGGGTTTTTTGCTGA
AAGGAGGAACTATATCCGGATATCCCGCAAGAGGCCCGGCAGTACCGGCATAACCAAGCCTATGCCTACA
GCATCCAGGGTGACGGTGCCGAGGATGACGATGAGCGCATTGTTAGATTTCATACACGGTGCCTGACTGC
GTTAGCAATTTAACTGTGATAAACTACCGCATTAAAGCTTATCGATGATAAGCTGTCAAACATGAGAATT
CTTGAAGACGAAAGGGCCTCGTGATACGCCTATTTTTATAGGTTAATGTCATGATAATAATGGTTTCTTA
GACGTCAGGTGGCACTTTTCGGGGAAATGTGCGCGGAACCCCTATTTGTTTATTTTTCTAAATACATTCA
AATATGTATCCGCTCATGAGACAATAACCCTGATAAATGCTTCAATAATATTGAAAAAGGAAGAGTATGA
GTATTCAACATTTCCGTGTCGCCCTTATTCCCTTTTTTGCGGCATTTTGCCTTCCTGTTTTTGCTCACCC
AGAAACGCTGGTGAAAGTAAAAGATGCTGAAGATCAGTTGGGTGCACGAGTGGGTTACATCGAACTGGAT
CTCAACAGCGGTAAGATCCTTGAGAGTTTTCGCCCCGAAGAACGTTTTCCAATGATGAGCACTTTTAAAG
TTCTGCTATGTGGCGCGGTATTATCCCGTGTTGACGCCGGGCAAGAGCAACTCGGTCGCCGCATACACTA
TTCTCAGAATGACTTGGTTGAGTACTCACCAGTCACAGAAAAGCATCTTACGGATGGCATGACAGTAAGA
GAATTATGCAGTGCTGCCATAACCATGAGTGATAACACTGCGGCCAACTTACTTCTGACAACGATCGGAG
GACCGAAGGAGCTAACCGCTTTTTTGCACAACATGGGGGATCATGTAACTCGCCTTGATCGTTGGGAACC
GGAGCTGAATGAAGCCATACCAAACGACGAGCGTGACACCACGATGCCTGCAGCAATGGCAACAACGTTG
CGCAAACTATTAACTGGCGAACTACTTACTCTAGCTTCCCGGCAACAATTAATAGACTGGATGGAGGCGG
ATAAAGTTGCAGGACCACTTCTGCGCTCGGCCCTTCCGGCTGGCTGGTTTATTGCTGATAAATCTGGAGC
CGGTGAGCGTGGGTCTCGCGGTATCATTGCAGCACTGGGGCCAGATGGTAAGCCCTCCCGTATCGTAGTT
ATCTACACGACGGGGAGTCAGGCAACTATGGATGAACGAAATAGACAGATCGCTGAGATAGGTGCCTCAC
TGATTAAGCATTGGTAACTGTCAGACCAAGTTTACTCATATATACTTTAGATTGATTTAAAACTTCATTT
TTAATTTAAAAGGATCTAGGTGAAGATCCTTTTTGATAATCTCATGACCAAAATCCCTTAACGTGAGTTT
TCGTTCCACTGAGCGTCAGACCCCGTAGAAAAGATCAAAGGATCTTCTTGAGATCCTTTTTTTCTGCGCG
TAATCTGCTGCTTGCAAACAAAAAAACCACCGCTACCAGCGGTGGTTTGTTTGCCGGATCAAGAGCTACC
AACTCTTTTTCCGAAGGTAACTGGCTTCAGCAGAGCGCAGATACCAAATACTGTCCTTCTAGTGTAGCCG
TAGTTAGGCCACCACTTCAAGAACTCTGTAGCACCGCCTACATACCTCGCTCTGCTAATCCTGTTACCAG
TGGCTGCTGCCAGTGGCGATAAGTCGTGTCTTACCGGGTTGGACTCAAGACGATAGTTACCGGATAAGGC
GCAGCGGTCGGGCTGAACGGGGGGTTCGTGCACACAGCCCAGCTTGGAGCGAACGACCTACACCGAACTG
AGATACCTACAGCGTGAGCTATGAGAAAGCGCCACGCTTCCCGAAGGGAGAAAGGCGGACAGGTATCCGG
TAAGCGGCAGGGTCGGAACAGGAGAGCGCACGAGGGAGCTTCCAGGGGGAAACGCCTGGTATCTTTATAG
TCCTGTCGGGTTTCGCCACCTCTGACTTGAGCGTCGATTTTTGTGATGCTCGTCAGGGGGGCGGAGCCTA
TGGAAAAACGCCAGCAACGCGGCCTTTTTACGGTTCCTGGCCTTTTGCTGGCCTTTTGCTCACATGTTCT
TTCCTGCGTTATCCCCTGATTCTGTGGATAACCGTATTACCGCCTTTGAGTGAGCTGATACCGCTCGCCG
CAGCCGAACGACCGAGCGCAGCGAGTCAGTGAGCGAGGAAGCGGAAGAGCGCCTGATGCGGTATTTTCTC
CTTACGCATCTGTGCGGTATTTCACACCGCAATGGTGCACTCTCAGTACAATCTGCTCTGATGCCGCATA
GTTAAGCCAGTATACACTCCGCTATCGCTACGTGACTGGGTCATGGCTGCGCCCCGACACCCGCCAACAC
CCGCTGACGCGCCCTGACGGGCTTGTCTGCTCCCGGCATCCGCTTACAGACAAGCTGTGACCGTCTCCGG
GAGCTGCATGTGTCAGAGGTTTTCACCGTCATCACCGAAACGCGCGAGGCAGCTGCGGTAAAGCTCATCA
GCGTGGTCGTGAAGCGATTCACAGATGTCTGCCTGTTCATCCGCGTCCAGCTCGTTGAGTTTCTCCAGAA
GCGTTAATGTCTGGCTTC
